>Addgene plasmid #211003 | pNLF1-N_WDR81:1-745 | addgene full sequence | sequence record 423341 | Addgene NGS Result
TCAATATTGGCCATTAGCCATATTATTCATTGGTTATATAGCATAAATCAATATTGGCTATTGGCCATTG
CATACGTTGTATCTATATCATAATATGTACATTTATATTGGCTCATGTCCAATATGACCGCCATGTTGGC
ATTGATTATTGACTAGTTATTAATAGTAATCAATTACGGGGTCATTAGTTCATAGCCCATATATGGAGTT
CCGCGTTACATAACTTACGGTAAATGGCCCGCCTGGCTGACCGCCCAACGACCCCCGCCCATTGACGTCA
ATAATGACGTATGTTCCCATAGTAACGCCAATAGGGACTTTCCATTGACGTCAATGGGTGGAGTATTTAC
GGTAAACTGCCCACTTGGCAGTACATCAAGTGTATCATATGCCAAGTCCGCCCCCTATTGACGTCAATGA
CGGTAAATGGCCCGCCTGGCATTATGCCCAGTACATGACCTTACGGGACTTTCCTACTTGGCAGTACATC
TACGTATTAGTCATCGCTATTACCATGGTGATGCGGTTTTGGCAGTACACCAATGGGCGTGGATAGCGGT
TTGACTCACGGGGATTTCCAAGTCTCCACCCCATTGACGTCAATGGGAGTTTGTTTTGGCACCAAAATCA
ACGGGACTTTCCAAAATGTCGTAATAACCCCGCCCCGTTGACGCAAATGGGCGGTAGGCGTGTACGGTGG
GAGGTCTATATAAGCAGAGCTGGTTTAGTGAACCGTCAGATCACTAGAAGCTTTATTGCGGTAGTTTATC
ACAGTTAAATTGCTAACGCAGTCAGTGCTTCTGACACAACAGTCTCGAACTTAAGCTGCAGAAGTTGGTC
GTGAGGCACTGGGCAGGTAAGTATCAAGGTTACAAGACAGGTTTAAGGAGACCAATAGAAACTGGGCTTG
TCGAGACAGAGAAGACTCTTGCGTTTCTGATAGGCACCTATTGGTCTTACTGACATCCACTTTGCCTTTC
TCTCCACAGGTGTCCACTCCCAGTTCAATTACAGCTCTTAAGGCTAGAGTATTAATACGACTCACTATAG
GGCTAGCGCTCACCATGGTCTTCACACTCGAAGATTTCGTTGGGGACTGGCGACAGACAGCCGGCTACAA
CCTGGACCAAGTCCTTGAACAGGGAGGTGTGTCCAGTTTGTTTCAGAATCTCGGGGTGTCCGTAACTCCG
ATCCAAAGGATTGTCCTGAGCGGTGAAAATGGGCTGAAGATCGACATCCATGTCATCATCCCGTATGAAG
GTCTGAGCGGCGACCAAATGGGCCAGATCGAAAAAATTTTTAAGGTGGTGTACCCTGTGGATGATCATCA
CTTTAAGGTGATCCTGCACTATGGCACACTGGTAATCGACGGGGTTACGCCGAACATGATCGACTATTTC
GGACGGCCGTATGAAGGCATCGCCGTGTTCGACGGCAAAAAGATCACTGTAACAGGGACCCTGTGGAACG
GCAACAAAATTATCGACGAGCGCCTGATCAACCCCGACGGCTCCCTGCTGTTCCGAGTAACCATCAACGG
AGTGACCGGCTGGCGGCTGTGCGAACGCATTCTGGCGGGCTCGAGCGGCGCGATCGCTTCCGAATTCATG
GCACAGGGCTCTGGGGGTCGAGAAGGTGCACTCCGGACGCCTGCTGGTGGATGGCACAGCCCGCCTTCCC
CTGACATGCAGGAATTGCTTCGCTCCGTAGAAAGGGATCTCTCTATAGATCCACGCCAGCTTGCGCCGGC
ACCTGGAGGTACGCATGTCGTAGCCCTGGTACCGGCCAGGTGGCTCGCCAGTCTGAGAGATAGACGACTC
CCATTGGGACCTTGCCCCAGGGCTGAGGGACTTGGTGAGGCGGAGGTGCGAACCTTGCTGCAGAGGTCTG
TCCAGAGGCTTCCTGCGGGTTGGACAAGGGTAGAGGTGCACGGTCTCCGAAAACGGCGGTTGTCCTATCC
GCTGGGTGGTGGCCTCCCTTTTGAGGACGGAAGTTGCGGCCCTGAAACTCTCACCCGGTTTATGCAAGAA
GTAGCCGCACAAAACTACCGAAATCTGTGGAGGCATGCTTATCATACGTACGGGCAACCGTATTCCCATT
CCCCTGCGCCGAGCGCAGTACCCGCACTGGATAGTGTGCGACAAGCTCTTCAGCGGGTTTATGGTTGTTC
TTTTTTGCCCGTTGGCGAAACGACGCAATGCCCCTCTTACGCTCGAGAGGGACCTTGTCCTCCACGAGGG
AGCCCTGCCTGTCCTTCCTTGTTGCGGGCAGAGGCTCTCCTCGAGAGTCCGGAGATGCTGTATGTTGTGC
ACCCTTACGTGCAGTTTAGCCTGCATGATGTGGTGACCTTCAGCCCAGCAAAGTTGACTAATAGTCAGGC
AAAAGTGCTCTTTATCTTGTTTCGAGTCCTGCGAGCCATGGACGCTTGCCACCGGCAAGGTCTCGCCTGC
GGTGCATTGTCTCTTTACCATATTGCCGTCGATGAGAAGCTCTGCAGTGAGCTTAGATTGGATCTGAGTG
CTTACGAACGGCCTGAGGAGGACGAGAATGAGGAGGCCCCAGTGGCGCGAGACGAAGCGGGTATCGTATC
CCAAGAGGAGCAGGGTGGCCAACCCGGTCAACCCACGGGTCAAGAAGAGCTTAGATCTCTCGTGCTTGAC
TGGGTCCACGGCAGAATCTCCAACTTCCACTATTTGATGCAACTCAACAGACTGGCGGGGCGGAGGCAGG
GTGACCCGAATTACCATCCAGTCCTGCCGTGGGTGGTAGATTTCACAACCCCACATGGTCGGTTCCGAGA
CCTCCGGAAATCTAAGTTCAGGTTGAACAAGGGCGATAAGCAACTGGACTTTACCTATGAAATGACTCGG
CAGGCCTTTGTAGCGGGCGGAGCAGGGGGGGGAGAGCCTCCCCACGTGCCGCATCATATCTCAGATGTCC
TGTCCGACATCACCTACTATGTGTACAAAGCCAGAAGGACTCCTCGGTCTGTTTTGTGTGGACACGTTCG
CGCCCAATGGGAACCCCATGAATATCCAGCGTCAATGGAGCGAATGCAGAATTGGACGCCAGACGAATGT
ATTCCTGAGTTCTACACCGACCCGAGTATATTTCGATCTATTCACCCCGATATGCCTGACTTGGATGTGC
CCGCATGGTGCTCAAGTAGCCAGGAGTTCGTAGCTGCCCATCGCGCCTTGTTGGAATCACGGGAAGTAAG
CCGGGATCTGCACCATTGGATTGACCTTACATTCGGATACAAATTGCAGGGTAAAGAGGCAGTTAAGGAA
AAGAACGTTTGTCTTCATCTGGTTGACGCACACACGCATCTTGCGTCCTACGGGGTTGTCCAATTGTTCG
ATCAACCCCATCCGCAAAGGCTCGCTGGCGCCCCAGCTCTTGCCCCAGAACCGCCGCTTATACCTAAACT
TCTGGTGCAGACGATACAAGAAACCACTGGTCGAGAGGATTTTACCGAAAATCCTGGGCAATTGCCCAAC
GGAGTCGGCAGACCAGTATTGGAAGCAACCCCCTGTGAAGCTTCTTGGACTAGGGATAGACCTGTGGCCG
GTGAAGATGACCTGGAGCAAGCCACCGAAGCACTGGATAGTATAAGCCTCGCGGGAAAGGCCGGGGACCA
GCTCGGAAGCAGCTCTCAAGCCAGTCCTGGCCTCCTCAGCTTTTCAGTCGCGAGTGCCTCAAGACCTGGG
CGGCGCAACAAAGCCGCCGGTGCCGACCCAGGCGAAGGGGAGGAAGGGAGGATATTGCTTCCAGAAGGGT
TCAATCCTATGCAGGCCTTGGAGGAGCTGGAAAAAACAGGAAACTTCCTTGCTAAGGGCCTTTAATAATC
TAGATTTGGGCCCAATTCCTGCAGGATTTTGCGGCCGCTTGCTGAGTTGGCTGCTGCCACCGCTGAGCAA
TAACTAGCATAACCCCTTGGCCGCTTCGAGCAGACATGATAAGATACATTGATGAGTTTGGACAAACCAC
AACTAGAATGCAGTGAAAAAAATGCTTTATTTGTGAAATTTGTGATGCTATTGCTTTATTTGTAACCATT
ATAAGCTGCAATAAACAAGTTAACAACAACAATTGCATTCATTTTATGTTTCAGGTTCAGGGGGAGATGT
GGGAGGTTTTTTTAAGCAAGTAAAACCTCTACAAATGTGGTAAAATCGAATTTTAACAAAATATTAACGC
TTACAATTTCCTGATGCGGTATTTTCTCCTTACGCATCTGTGCGGTATTTCACACCGCATACGCGGATCT
GCGCAGCACCATGGCCTGAAATAACCTCTGAAAGAGGAACTTGGTTAGGTACCTTCTGAGGCGGAAAGAA
CCAGCTGTGGAATGTGTGTCAGTTAGGGTGTGGAAAGTCCCCAGGCTCCCCAGCAGGCAGAAGTATGCAA
AGCATGCATCTCAATTAGTCAGCAACCAGGTGTGGAAAGTCCCCAGGCTCCCCAGCAGGCAGAAGTATGC
AAAGCATGCATCTCAATTAGTCAGCAACCATAGTCCCGCCCCTAACTCCGCCCATCCCGCCCCTAACTCC
GCCCAGTTCCGCCCATTCTCCGCCCCATGGCTGACTAATTTTTTTTATTTATGCAGAGGCCGAGGCCGCC
TCGGCCTCTGAGCTATTCCAGAAGTAGTGAGGAGGCTTTTTTGGAGGCCTAGGCTTTTGCAAAAAGCTCG
ATTCTTCTGACACTAGCGCCACCATGAAGAAGCCCGAACTCACCGCTACCAGCGTTGAAAAATTTCTCAT
CGAGAAGTTCGACAGTGTGAGCGACCTGATGCAGTTGTCGGAGGGCGAAGAGAGCCGAGCCTTCAGCTTC
GATGTCGGCGGACGCGGCTATGTACTGCGGGTGAATAGCTGCGCTGATGGCTTCTACAAAGACCGCTACG
TGTACCGCCACTTCGCCAGCGCTGCACTACCCATCCCCGAAGTGTTGGACATCGGCGAGTTCAGCGAGAG
CCTGACATACTGCATCAGTAGACGCGCCCAAGGCGTTACTCTCCAAGACCTCCCCGAAACAGAGCTGCCT
GCTGTGTTACAGCCTGTCGCCGAAGCTATGGATGCTATTGCCGCCGCCGACCTCAGTCAAACCAGCGGCT
TCGGCCCATTCGGGCCCCAAGGCATCGGCCAGTACACAACCTGGCGGGATTTCATTTGCGCCATTGCTGA
TCCCCATGTCTACCACTGGCAGACCGTGATGGACGACACCGTGTCCGCCAGCGTAGCTCAAGCCCTGGAC
GAACTGATGCTGTGGGCCGAAGACTGTCCCGAGGTGCGCCACCTCGTCCATGCCGACTTCGGCAGCAACA
ACGTCCTGACCGACAACGGCCGCATCACCGCCGTAATCGACTGGTCCGAAGCTATGTTCGGGGACAGTCA
GTACGAGGTGGCCAACATCTTCTTCTGGCGGCCCTGGCTGGCTTGCATGGAGCAGCAGACTCGCTACTTC
GAGCGCCGGCATCCCGAGCTGGCCGGCAGCCCTCGTCTGCGAGCCTACATGCTGCGCATCGGCCTGGATC
AGCTCTACCAGAGCCTCGTGGACGGCAACTTCGACGATGCTGCCTGGGCTCAAGGCCGCTGCGATGCCAT
CGTCCGCAGCGGGGCCGGCACCGTCGGTCGCACACAAATCGCTCGCCGGAGCGCAGCCGTATGGACCGAC
GGCTGCGTCGAGGTGCTGGCCGACAGCGGCAACCGCCGGCCCAGTACACGACCGCGCGCTAAGGAGGTAG
GTCGAGTTTAGACTCTAGCCATCACGATGGCCGCAATAAAATATCTTTATTTTCATTACATCTGTGTGTT
GGTTTTTTGTGTGAATCGATAGCGATAAGGATCCTCTTTGCGCTTGCGTTTTCCCTTGTCCAGATAGCCC
AGTAGCTGACATTCATCCGGGGTCAGCACCGTTTCTGCGGACTGGCTTTCTACGTAATGGTTTCTTAGAC
GTCAGGTGGCACTTTTCGGGGAAATGTGCGCGGAACCCCTATTTGTTTATTTTTCTAAATACATTCAAAT
ATGTATCCGCTCATGAGACAATAACCCTGATAAATGCTTCAATAATATTGAAAAAGGAAGAGTATGAGTA
TTCAACATTTCCGTGTCGCCCTTATTCCCTTTTTTGCGGCATTTTGCCTTCCTGTTTTTGCTCACCCAGA
AACGCTGGTGAAAGTAAAAGATGCTGAAGATCAGTTGGGTGCACGAGTGGGTTACATCGAACTGGATCTC
AACAGCGGTAAGATCCTTGAGAGTTTTCGCCCCGAAGAACGTTTTCCAATGATGAGCACTTTCAAAGTTC
TGCTATGTGGCGCGGTATTATCCCGTATTGACGCCGGGCAAGAGCAACTCGGTCGCCGCATACACTATTC
TCAGAATGACTTGGTTGAGTACTCACCAGTCACAGAAAAGCATCTTACGGATGGCATGACAGTAAGAGAA
TTATGCAGTGCTGCCATAACCATGAGTGATAACACTGCGGCCAACTTACTTCTGACAACTATCGGAGGAC
CGAAGGAGCTAACCGCTTTTTTGCACAACATGGGGGATCATGTAACTCGCCTTGATCGTTGGGAACCGGA
GCTGAATGAAGCCATACCAAACGACGAGCGTGACACCACGATGCCTGTAGCAATGGCAACAACGTTGCGC
AAACTATTAACTGGCGAACTACTTACTCTAGCTTCCCGGCAACAATTAATAGACTGGATGGAGGCGGATA
AAGTTGCAGGACCACTTCTGCGCTCGGCCCTTCCGGCTGGCTGGTTTATTGCTGATAAATCTGGAGCCGG
TGAGCGTGGGTCTCGCGGTATCATTGCAGCACTGGGGCCAGATGGTAAGCCCTCCCGTATCGTAGTTATC
TACACGACGGGGAGTCAGGCAACTATGGATGAACGAAATAGACAGATCGCTGAGATAGGTGCCTCACTGA
TTAAGCATTGGTAATTCGAAATGACCGACCAAGCGACGCCCAACCGGTATCAGCTCACTCAAAGGCGGTA
ATACGGTTATCCACAGAATCAGGGGATAACGCAGGAAAGAACATGTGAGCAAAAGGCCAGCAAAAGGCCA
GGAACCGTAAAAAGGCCGCGTTGCTGGCGTTTTTCCATAGGCTCCGCCCCCCTGACGAGCATCACAAAAA
TCGACGCTCAAGTCAGAGGTGGCGAAACCCGACAGGACTATAAAGATACCAGGCGTTTCCCCCTGGAAGC
TCCCTCGTGCGCTCTCCTGTTCCGACCCTGCCGCTTACCGGATACCTGTCCGCCTTTCTCCCTTCGGGAA
GCGTGGCGCTTTCTCATAGCTCACGCTGTAGGTATCTCAGTTCGGTGTAGGTCGTTCGCTCCAAGCTGGG
CTGTGTGCACGAACCCCCCGTTCAGCCCGACCGCTGCGCCTTATCCGGTAACTATCGTCTTGAGTCCAAC
CCGGTAAGACACGACTTATCGCCACTGGCAGCAGCCACTGGTAACAGGATTAGCAGAGCGAGGTATGTAG
GCGGTGCTACAGAGTTCTTGAAGTGGTGGCCTAACTACGGCTACACTAGAAGGACAGTATTTGGTATCTG
CGCTCTGCTGAAGCCAGTTACCTTCGGAAAAAGAGTTGGTAGCTCTTGATCCGGCAAACAAACCACCGCT
GGTAGCGGTGGTTTTTTTGTTTGCAAGCAGCAGATTACGCGCAGAAAAAAAGGATTTCAAGAAGATCCTT
TGATCTTTTCTACGGGGTCTGACGCTCAGTGGAACGAAAACTCACGTTAAGGGATTTTGGTCATGAGATT
ATCAAAAAGGATCTTCACCTAGATCCTTTTATAGTCCGGAAATACAGGAACGCACGCTGGATGGCCCTTC
GCTGGGATGGTGAAACCATGAAAAATGGCAGCTTCAGTGGATTAAGTGGGGGTAATGTGGCCTGTACCCT
CTGGTTGCATAGGTATTCATACGGTTAAAATTTATCAGGCGCGATTGCGGCAGTTTTTCGGGTGGTTTGT
TGCCATTTTTACCTGTCTGCTGCCGTGATCGCGCTGAACGCGTTTTAGCGGTGCGTACAATTAAGGGATT
ATGGTAAATCCACTTACTGTCTGCCCTCGTAGCCATCGAGATAAACCGCAGTACTCCGGCCACGATGCGT
CCGGCGTAGAGGATCGAGATCT
Features (pLannotate 1.2.2; 20 found; start..end, strand, type, name):
    140..517     +  enhancer       CMV enhancer: human cytomegalovirus immediate early enhancer
    519..718     +  promoter       CMV promoter: human cytomegalovirus (CMV) immediate early promoter
    857..989     +  intron         chimeric intron: chimera between introns from human β-globin and immunoglobulin heavy chain genes
   1033..1051    +  promoter       T7 promoter: promoter for bacteriophage T7 RNA polymerase
   1065..1577    +  CDS            Nluc: NanoLuc® luciferase human codon-optimized
   1608..3842    +  CDS            WDR81 (fragment): WDR81_HUMAN - Experimental evidence at protein level: Swiss-Prot protein existence level 1. Functions as a negative regulator of the PI3 kinase/PI3K activity associated with endosomal membranes via BECN1, a core subunit of the PI3K complex. By modifying the phosphatidylinositol 3- phosphate/PtdInsP3 content of endosomal membranes may regulate endosome fusion, recycling, sorting and early to late endosome transport (PubMed:26783301). It is for instance, required for the delivery of cargos like BST2/tetherin from early to late endosome and thereby participates indirectly to their degradation by
   3891..3916    +  CDS            SET1 (fragment): solubility-enhancement tag derived from T7 phage gene 10B
   3924..3940    +  terminator     T7 terminator (fragment): transcription terminator for bacteriophage T7 RNA polymerase
   3960..4081    -  polyA_signal   SV40 poly(A) signal: SV40 polyadenylation signal
   4104..4172    -  CDS            large T antigen (fragment): large T antigen from SV40 (simian virus 40)
   4177..4209    +  rep_origin     M13 ori (fragment): M13 bacteriophage origin of replication; arrow indicates direction of (+) strand synthesis
   4210..4261    -  misc_feature   bom (fragment): basis of mobility region from pBR322
   4326..4683    +  promoter       SV40 promoter: SV40 enhancer and early promoter
   4714..5736    +  CDS            hph: KHYB_ECOLX - Experimental evidence at protein level: Swiss-Prot protein existence level 1. The aminoglycoside phosphotransferases achieve inactivation of their antibiotic substrates by phosphorylation. Only phosphorylates hygromycin and closely related compounds such as demethyl analogs and destomycin. From Escherichia coli.
   5775..5823    +  polyA_signal   poly(A) signal: synthetic polyadenylation signal
   5844..5936    -  CDS            tnpA (fragment): TN5P_ECOLX - Also known as tnp. Experimental evidence at protein level: Swiss-Prot protein existence level 1. Mediates transposition of transposon Tn5 by a 'cut and paste' mechanism. First, the monomeric transposase binds the 19 bp inverted DNA repeats flanking the transposon. Then, dimerization of the DNA- bound transposase creates a synaptic DNA complex. After nicking of the first DNA strand, excision of the transposon proceeds through a series of intermediates. The transposase then mediates the insertion of the transposon at a new site by strand transfer. The activity of the wild- type tran
   5979..6083    +  promoter       AmpR promoter: bla
   6084..6944    +  CDS            AmpR: β-lactamase; bla; confers resistance to ampicillin, carbenicillin, and related antibiotics
   7102..7690    -  rep_origin     ori: high-copy-number ColE1/pMB1/pBR322/pUC origin of replication
   7806..8089    +  misc_feature   cer region: ColE1-derived recombination site that helps to maintain plasmids as monomers
