[The description below was written by a language model from this plasmid's Addgene catalogue record and pLannotate feature annotations shown in this document.]
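Description:
pNLF1-N_WDR81:1-745 is a mammalian expression plasmid of about 8.1 kb, built on Promega's pNLF1-N backbone. It produces an N-terminal fragment of human WDR81 (residues M1 to L745, wild type, 2,235 bp) fused at its N terminus to NanoLuc luciferase. In bacteria it replicates from a high-copy ColE1/pUC-type origin and is selected with ampicillin through the β-lactamase gene. A ColE1-derived cer site is also annotated, which helps keep the plasmid monomeric. For selection in mammalian cells, an SV40 enhancer/early promoter drives the hygromycin phosphotransferase gene (hph), followed by a synthetic polyadenylation signal.

The expression cassette uses the human CMV immediate-early enhancer and promoter, followed by a chimeric β-globin/immunoglobulin intron that generally improves transcript processing and expression. A T7 promoter sits just upstream of the coding region and could support in vitro transcription. The human codon-optimised NanoLuc open reading frame comes first and is joined through a short linker to the WDR81 fragment. The fragment was inserted by ligation-independent cloning between EcoRI and XbaI sites, both of which are retained, and its coding sequence was derived from a Mammalian Gene Collection clone. An SV40 polyadenylation signal lies downstream of the insert. Several short fragment annotations in the table (SET1, T7 terminator, large T antigen, M13 ori, bom, tnpA) are probably backbone remnants or partial matches rather than functional parts.

The plasmid was deposited in connection with a study evaluating the ligandability of WD40 repeat-containing proteins. A NanoLuc fusion of this kind is suited to luminescence-based detection of the protein in cells, including energy-transfer assays of ligand or partner binding, although the record does not name a specific assay.
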