Addgene plasmid #211003: pNLF1-N_WDR81:1-745
Purpose: Mammalian expression of human WDR81 fragment M1 to L745. N-terminal NanoLuc luciferase tag.
Depositing lab: Cheryl Arrowsmith. Depositing organization: University of Toronto. Publication: A Target Class Ligandability Evaluation of WD40 Repeat-Containing Proteins. Ackloo S, Li F, Szewczyk M, Seitova A, Loppnau P, Zeng H, Xu J, Ahmad S, Arnautova YA, Baghaie AJ, Beldar S, Bolotokova A, Centrella PA, Chau I, Clark MA, Cuozzo JW, Dehghani-Tafti S, Disch JS, Dong A, Dumas A, Feng JA, Ghiabi P, Gibson E, Gilmer J, Goldman B, Green SR, Guie MA, Guilinger JP, Harms N, Herasymenko O, Houliston S, Hutchinson A, Kearnes S, Keefe AD, Kimani SW, Kramer T, Kutera M, Kwak HA, Lento C, Li Y, Liu J, Loup J, Machado RAC, Mulhern CJ, Perveen S, Righetto GL, Riley P, Shrestha S, Sigel EA, Silva M, Sintchak MD, Slakman BL, Taylor RD, Thompson J, Torng W, Underkoffler C, von Rechenberg M, Walsh RT, Watson I, Wilson DJ, Wolf E, Yadav M, Yazdi AK, Zhang J, Zhang Y, Santhakumar V, Edwards AM, Barsyte-Lovejoy D, Schapira M, Brown PJ, Halabelian L, Arrowsmith CH. J Med Chem. 2025 Jan 23;68(2):1092-1112. doi: 10.1021/acs.jmedchem.4c02010. Epub 2024 Nov 4. PubMed 39495097.
Backbone
  Vector backbone: pNLF1-N
  Backbone manufacturer: Promega
  Vector type: Mammalian Expression
  Selectable markers: Hygromycin
Growth in bacteria
  Bacterial resistance: Ampicillin, 100 μg/mL
  Growth temperature: 37°C
  Growth strain: DH5alpha
  Copy number: High Copy
Gene/Insert
  Gene/Insert name: WDR81:M1-L745
  Species: H. sapiens (human)
  Insert size (bp): 2235
  Mutation: wild type
  Entrez Gene: WDR81 (a.k.a. CAMRQ2, HYC3, PPP1R166, SORF-2)
  Promoter: CMV
  Tag / fusion protein: NanoLuc luciferase (N terminal on insert)
  Cloning method: Ligation Independent Cloning
  Sequencing primers: 5′ gtaaccatcaacggagtgac; 3′ tatcatgtctgctcgaagc
Resource information
  A portion of this plasmid was derived from a plasmid made by: Mammalian Gene Collection (BC114568)
Terms and licenses: Academic/Nonprofit Terms; Industry Terms: Not Available to Industry
Depositor comments: 5' Cloning Site: EcoR1 (not destroyed), 3' Cloning Site: Xba1 (not destroyed). N terminal tag: mvftledfvgdwrqtagynldqvleqggvsslfqnlgvsvtpiqrivlsgenglkidihviipyeglsgdqmgqiekifkvvypvddhhfkvilhygtlvidgvtpnmidyfgrpyegiavfdgkkitvtgtlwngnkiiderlinpdgsllfrvtingvtgwrlcerilagssgaiasef.
How to cite: pNLF1-N_WDR81:1-745 was a gift from Cheryl Arrowsmith (Addgene plasmid # 211003 ; http://n2t.net/addgene:211003 ; RRID:Addgene_211003)
