>Addgene plasmid #211003 | pNLF1-N_WDR81:1-745 | depositor partial sequence | sequence record 411486 | Insert sequence
ATGGCACAGGGCTCTGGGGGTCGAGAAGGTGCACTCCGGACGCCTGCTGGTGGATGGCACAGCCCGCCTT
CCCCTGACATGCAGGAATTGCTTCGCTCCGTAGAAAGGGATCTCTCTATAGATCCACGCCAGCTTGCGCC
GGCACCTGGAGGTACGCATGTCGTAGCCCTGGTACCGGCCAGGTGGCTCGCCAGTCTGAGAGATAGACGA
CTCCCATTGGGACCTTGCCCCAGGGCTGAGGGACTTGGTGAGGCGGAGGTGCGAACCTTGCTGCAGAGGT
CTGTCCAGAGGCTTCCTGCGGGTTGGACAAGGGTAGAGGTGCACGGTCTCCGAAAACGGCGGTTGTCCTA
TCCGCTGGGTGGTGGCCTCCCTTTTGAGGACGGAAGTTGCGGCCCTGAAACTCTCACCCGGTTTATGCAA
GAAGTAGCCGCACAAAACTACCGAAATCTGTGGAGGCATGCTTATCATACGTACGGGCAACCGTATTCCC
ATTCCCCTGCGCCGAGCGCAGTACCCGCACTGGATAGTGTGCGACAAGCTCTTCAGCGGGTTTATGGTTG
TTCTTTTTTGCCCGTTGGCGAAACGACGCAATGCCCCTCTTACGCTCGAGAGGGACCTTGTCCTCCACGA
GGGAGCCCTGCCTGTCCTTCCTTGTTGCGGGCAGAGGCTCTCCTCGAGAGTCCGGAGATGCTGTATGTTG
TGCACCCTTACGTGCAGTTTAGCCTGCATGATGTGGTGACCTTCAGCCCAGCAAAGTTGACTAATAGTCA
GGCAAAAGTGCTCTTTATCTTGTTTCGAGTCCTGCGAGCCATGGACGCTTGCCACCGGCAAGGTCTCGCC
TGCGGTGCATTGTCTCTTTACCATATTGCCGTCGATGAGAAGCTCTGCAGTGAGCTTAGATTGGATCTGA
GTGCTTACGAACGGCCTGAGGAGGACGAGAATGAGGAGGCCCCAGTGGCGCGAGACGAAGCGGGTATCGT
ATCCCAAGAGGAGCAGGGTGGCCAACCCGGTCAACCCACGGGTCAAGAAGAGCTTAGATCTCTCGTGCTT
GACTGGGTCCACGGCAGAATCTCCAACTTCCACTATTTGATGCAACTCAACAGACTGGCGGGGCGGAGGC
AGGGTGACCCGAATTACCATCCAGTCCTGCCGTGGGTGGTAGATTTCACAACCCCACATGGTCGGTTCCG
AGACCTCCGGAAATCTAAGTTCAGGTTGAACAAGGGCGATAAGCAACTGGACTTTACCTATGAAATGACT
CGGCAGGCCTTTGTAGCGGGCGGAGCAGGGGGGGGAGAGCCTCCCCACGTGCCGCATCATATCTCAGATG
TCCTGTCCGACATCACCTACTATGTGTACAAAGCCAGAAGGACTCCTCGGTCTGTTTTGTGTGGACACGT
TCGCGCCCAATGGGAACCCCATGAATATCCAGCGTCAATGGAGCGAATGCAGAATTGGACGCCAGACGAA
TGTATTCCTGAGTTCTACACCGACCCGAGTATATTTCGATCTATTCACCCCGATATGCCTGACTTGGATG
TGCCCGCATGGTGCTCAAGTAGCCAGGAGTTCGTAGCTGCCCATCGCGCCTTGTTGGAATCACGGGAAGT
AAGCCGGGATCTGCACCATTGGATTGACCTTACATTCGGATACAAATTGCAGGGTAAAGAGGCAGTTAAG
GAAAAGAACGTTTGTCTTCATCTGGTTGACGCACACACGCATCTTGCGTCCTACGGGGTTGTCCAATTGT
TCGATCAACCCCATCCGCAAAGGCTCGCTGGCGCCCCAGCTCTTGCCCCAGAACCGCCGCTTATACCTAA
ACTTCTGGTGCAGACGATACAAGAAACCACTGGTCGAGAGGATTTTACCGAAAATCCTGGGCAATTGCCC
AACGGAGTCGGCAGACCAGTATTGGAAGCAACCCCCTGTGAAGCTTCTTGGACTAGGGATAGACCTGTGG
CCGGTGAAGATGACCTGGAGCAAGCCACCGAAGCACTGGATAGTATAAGCCTCGCGGGAAAGGCCGGGGA
CCAGCTCGGAAGCAGCTCTCAAGCCAGTCCTGGCCTCCTCAGCTTTTCAGTCGCGAGTGCCTCAAGACCT
GGGCGGCGCAACAAAGCCGCCGGTGCCGACCCAGGCGAAGGGGAGGAAGGGAGGATATTGCTTCCAGAAG
GGTTCAATCCTATGCAGGCCTTGGAGGAGCTGGAAAAAACAGGAAACTTCCTTGCTAAGGGCCTT
